Addgene plasmid #116006: pSW554 - pOp5:SP-mVenus-HDEL
Purpose: destination vector for GreenGate cloning method, contains 2x a set of modules from A-F, "Driver line", tissues-specific promoter, Dex-inducible mTurquoise2 expression
Depositing lab: Sebastien Wolf. Depositing organization: Universitaet Heidelberg. Publication: A Comprehensive Toolkit for Inducible, Cell Type-Specific Gene Expression in Arabidopsis. Schurholz AK, Lopez-Salmeron V, Li Z, Forner J, Wenzl C, Gaillochet C, Augustin S, Vilches-Barro A, Fuchs M, Gebert M, Lohmann JU, Greb T, Wolf S. Plant Physiol. 2018 Jul 19. pii: pp.18.00463. doi: 10.1104/pp.18.00463. PubMed 30026289.
Backbone
  Vector backbone: Z001
  Vector type: Plant Expression
  Selectable markers: Sulfadiazine, mVenus
Growth in bacteria
  Bacterial resistance: Spectinomycin, 50 μg/mL
  Growth temperature: 37°C
  Growth strain: NEB Stable
  Copy number: High Copy
Gene/Insert
  Gene/Insert name: pOp5:SP(ER)-mVenus-HDEL:tUBQ10::SulfR
  Species: A. thaliana (mustard weed)
  Insert size (bp): 3438
  Tag / fusion protein: SP(ER) (N terminal on insert); HDEL (C terminal on insert)
  Cloning method: Restriction Enzyme; 5′ cloning site Unknown (unknown if destroyed); 3′ cloning site Unknown (unknown if destroyed)
Terms and licenses: Academic/Nonprofit Terms; Industry Terms: Not Available to Industry
How to cite: pSW554 - pOp5:SP-mVenus-HDEL was a gift from Sebastien Wolf (Addgene plasmid # 116006 ; http://n2t.net/addgene:116006 ; RRID:Addgene_116006)
