[The description below was written by a language model from this plasmid's Addgene catalogue record and pLannotate feature annotations shown in this document.]
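Description:
pSW554 - pOp5:SP-mVenus-HDEL is a plant expression binary vector assembled by the GreenGate method in the Z001 destination backbone, for Agrobacterium-mediated T-DNA transfer into Arabidopsis thaliana. It is maintained in E. coli as a high-copy plasmid through a ColE1/pUC-type origin and selected with spectinomycin via aadA. A pSa origin is also present, which supports replication in Agrobacterium. Nopaline-type left and right border repeats delimit the transferred region.

The T-DNA carries two units. The first is a reporter driven by the synthetic pOp promoter, annotated as five symmetric lac operators upstream of a minimal CaMV 35S promoter. This promoter is essentially silent unless a LhG4-type chimeric activator binds the operators. It drives mVenus fused at the N terminus to a signal peptide (annotated as a sweet potato sporamin fragment) and at the C terminus to an HDEL retention motif, so the yellow fluorescence accumulates in the endoplasmic reticulum. According to the insert name, the unit ends with a UBQ10 terminator, which the feature table does not annotate. The second unit confers sulfadiazine resistance on plants. It consists of a mannopine synthase promoter, a pea RuBisCO small subunit transit peptide fragment fused to the sulI dihydropteroate synthase, and a CaMV polyadenylation signal.

The catalogue purpose text describes a driver line with two A–F module sets, a tissue-specific promoter and dexamethasone-inducible mTurquoise2. None of these elements appears in the insert name or in the 6.1 kb sequenced record. The annotated content instead fits an effector or reporter construct for reading out pOp activation when it is combined with dexamethasone-inducible, cell type-specific driver lines from the same toolkit.
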