Features (pLannotate 1.2.2; 19 found; start..end, strand, type, name):
    534..556     +  misc_feature   LB T-DNA repeat: left border repeat from nopaline C58 T-DNA (truncated)
    694..713     +  protein_bind   lac operator (symmetric): The lac repressor binds to the lac operator to inhibit transcription in E. coli. This inhibition can be relieved by adding lactose or isopropyl-β-D-thiogalactopyranoside (IPTG). The symmetric lac operator was optimized for tight binding of lac repressor. lac repressor encoded by lacI
    746..765     +  protein_bind   lac operator (symmetric): The lac repressor binds to the lac operator to inhibit transcription in E. coli. This inhibition can be relieved by adding lactose or isopropyl-β-D-thiogalactopyranoside (IPTG). The symmetric lac operator was optimized for tight binding of lac repressor. lac repressor encoded by lacI
    798..817     +  protein_bind   lac operator (symmetric): The lac repressor binds to the lac operator to inhibit transcription in E. coli. This inhibition can be relieved by adding lactose or isopropyl-β-D-thiogalactopyranoside (IPTG). The symmetric lac operator was optimized for tight binding of lac repressor. lac repressor encoded by lacI
    850..869     +  protein_bind   lac operator (symmetric): The lac repressor binds to the lac operator to inhibit transcription in E. coli. This inhibition can be relieved by adding lactose or isopropyl-β-D-thiogalactopyranoside (IPTG). The symmetric lac operator was optimized for tight binding of lac repressor. lac repressor encoded by lacI
    902..921     +  protein_bind   lac operator (symmetric): The lac repressor binds to the lac operator to inhibit transcription in E. coli. This inhibition can be relieved by adding lactose or isopropyl-β-D-thiogalactopyranoside (IPTG). The symmetric lac operator was optimized for tight binding of lac repressor. lac repressor encoded by lacI
    945..991     +  promoter       minimal CaMV 35S promoter: minimal 35S promoter from cauliflower mosaic virus
    998..1066    +  CDS            SPOR1_IPOBA (fragment): Experimental evidence at transcript level: Swiss-Prot protein existence level 2. Major tuberous root protein. From Ipomoea batatas (Sweet potato) (Convolvulus batatas).
   1073..1789    +  CDS            Venus: Venus is a basic (constitutively fluorescent) yellow fluorescent protein published in 2002, derived from Aequorea victoria. It is reported to be a rapidly-maturing weak dimer with moderate acid sensitivity.
   2453..2833    +  promoter       MAS promoter: mannopine synthase promoter (Velten et al., 1984)
   2836..3009    +  CDS            RBCS.3A (fragment): RBS3_PEA - Experimental evidence at protein level: Swiss-Prot protein existence level 1. RuBisCO catalyzes two reactions: the carboxylation of D- ribulose 1,5-bisphosphate, the primary event in carbon dioxide fixation, as well as the oxidative fragmentation of the pentose substrate. Both reactions occur simultaneously and in competition at the same active site. Although the small subunit is not catalytic it is essential for maximal activity (Probable). Binds to abscisic acid (ABA); only half of the possible binding sites are occupied in the crystal; and there are indications this is a low affi
   3007..3843    +  CDS            sulI: DHP1_CORGT - Protein inferred from homology: Swiss-Prot protein existence level 3. Catalyzes the condensation of para-aminobenzoate (pABA) with 6-hydroxymethyl-7,8-dihydropterin diphosphate (DHPt-PP) to form 7,8- dihydropteroate (H2Pte), the immediate precursor of folate derivatives. From Corynebacterium glutamicum (Brevibacterium saccharolyticum).
   3858..3875    +  misc_feature   MCS (fragment): pUC18/19 multiple cloning site
   3914..4070    +  polyA_signal   CaMV poly(A) signal (fragment): cauliflower mosaic virus polyadenylation signal
   4126..4150    +  misc_feature   RB T-DNA repeat: right border repeat from nopaline C58 T-DNA
   4241..4829    -  rep_origin     ori: high-copy-number ColE1/pMB1/pBR322/pUC origin of replication
   5003..5788    -  CDS            aadA: S3AD_SHIFL - Experimental evidence at protein level: Swiss-Prot protein existence level 1. Mediates bacterial resistance to the antibiotics streptomycin and spectinomycin. From Shigella flexneri.
   5973..6074    +  CDS            TRA2_ECOLX (fragment): Protein predicted: Swiss-Prot protein existence level 4. Required for transposition of transposon Tn903. From Escherichia coli.
   6079..407     +  rep_origin     pSa ori (across the origin): origin of replication from bacterial plasmid pSa
>Addgene plasmid #116006 | pSW554 - pOp5:SP-mVenus-HDEL | addgene full sequence | sequence record 227518 | Addgene NGS Result
TTTTTATCCCCGGAAGCCTGTGGATAGAGGGTAGTTATCCACGTGAAACCGCTAATGCCCCGCAAAGCCT
TGATTCACGGGGCTTTCCGGCCCGCTCCAAAAACTATCCACGTGAAATCGCTAATCAGGGTACGTGAAAT
CGCTAATCGGAGTACGTGAAATCGCTAATAAGGTCACGTGAAATCGCTAATCAAAAAGGCACGTGAGAAC
GCTAATAGCCCTTTCAGATCAACAGCTTGCAAACACCCCTCGCTCCGGCAAGTAGTTACAGCAAGTAGTA
TGTTCAATTAGCTTTTCAATTATGAATATATATATCAATTATTGGTCGCCCTTGGCTTGTGGACAATGCG
CTACGCGCACCGGCTCCGCCCGTGGACAACCGCAAGCGGTTGCCCACCGTCGAGCGCCTTTGCCCACAAC
CCGGCGGCCGGCCGCAACAGATCGTTTTATAAATTTTTTTTTTTGAAAAAGAAAAAGCCCGAAAGGCGGC
AACCTCTCGGGCTTCTGGATTTCCGATCCCCGGAATTAGATCTTGGCAGGATATATTGTGGTGTAACGTT
CTCGAACTAGGCTCGGACGAAGTAAGCGGCCGCAACCTTAATTAAACACGGCGCGCCAACAGCGATCGCA
CCAGGTACCACCTATGCATATGTCGAGCTCAAGAAATCTAGAAAGAAGAAAGGGAAGAGAAAGAATTGTG
AGCGCTCACAATTGAAAGACTAGAAAGAAGAAAGGGAAGAGAAAGAATTGTGAGCGCTCACAATTGAAAG
ACTAGAAAGAAGAAAGGGAAGAGAAAGAATTGTGAGCGCTCACAATTGAAAGACTAGAAAGAAGAAAGGG
AAGAGAAAGAATTGTGAGCGCTCACAATTGAAAGACTAGAAAGAAGAAAGGGAAGAGAAAGAATTGTGAG
CGCTCACAATTGAAAGACTAGTGGATCGATCTTCGCAAGACCCTTCCTCTATATAAGGAAGTTCATTTCA
TTTGGAGAGGACGAACAATGAAAGCCTTCACACTCGCTCTCTTCTTAGCTCTTTCCCTCTATCTCCTGCC
CAATCCAGCCACTAGTGGCTCCATGGTGAGCAAGGGCGAGGAGCTGTTCACCGGGGTGGTGCCCATCCTG
GTCGAGCTGGACGGCGACGTAAACGGCCACAAGTTCAGCGTGTCCGGCGAGGGCGAGGGCGATGCCACCT
ACGGCAAGCTGACCCTGAAGCTGATCTGCACCACCGGCAAGCTGCCCGTGCCCTGGCCCACCCTCGTGAC
CACCCTGGGCTACGGCCTGCAGTGCTTCGCCCGCTACCCCGACCACATGAAGCAGCACGACTTCTTCAAG
TCCGCCATGCCCGAAGGCTACGTCCAGGAGCGCACCATCTTCTTCAAGGACGACGGCAACTACAAGACCC
GCGCCGAGGTGAAGTTCGAGGGCGACACCCTGGTGAACCGCATCGAGCTGAAGGGCATCGACTTCAAGGA
GGACGGCAACATCCTGGGGCACAAGCTGGAGTACAACTACAACAGCCACAACGTCTATATCACCGCCGAC
AAGCAGAAGAACGGCATCAAGGCCAACTTCAAGATCCGCCACAACATCGAGGACGGCGGCGTGCAGCTCG
CCGACCACTACCAGCAGAACACCCCCATCGGCGACGGCCCCGTGCTGCTGCCCGACAACCACTACCTGAG
CTACCAGTCCGCCCTGAGCAAAGACCCCAACGAGAAGCGCGATCACATGGTCCTGCTGGAGTTCGTGACC
GCCGCCGGGATCACTCTCGGCATGGACGAGCTGTACAAGTCAGGTCATGATGAGCTTTAGCTGCATCTCG
TCTCTGTTATGCTTAAGAAGTTCAATGTTTCGTTTCATGTAAAACTTTGGTGGTTTGTGTTTTGGGGCCT
TGTATAATCCCTGATGAATAAGTGTTCTACTATGTTTCCGTTCCTGTTATCTCTTTCTTTCTAATGACAA
GTCGAACTTCTTCTTTATCATCGCTTCGTTTTTATTATCTGTGCTTCTTTTGTTTAATACGCCTGCAAAG
TGACTCGACTCTGTTTAGTGCAGTTCTGCGAAACTTGTAAATAGTCCAATTGTTGGCCTCTAGTAATAGA
TGTAGCGAAAGTGTTGAGCTGTTGGGTTCTAAGGATGGCTTGAACATGTTAATCTTTTAGGTTCTGAGTA
TGATGAACATTCGTTGTTGCTAAGAAATGCCTGTAATGTCCCACAAATGTAGAAAATGGTTCGTACCTTT
GTCCAAGCATTGATATGTCTGATGAGAGGAAACTGCAAGATACTGAGCTTGGTTTAACGAAGGAGAGGCA
GTTTCTTCCTTCCAAAGCATTTCATTTGACAATGCCTTGATCATCTTAAGTAGAGTTTCTGTTGTGGAAA
GTTTGAAACTTTGAAGAAACGACTCTCAAGTAAATTGATGATCACAAGTGAAAGTGTATGTTACTAGGAT
CCTTTTCAAATCAGTGCGCAAGACGTGACGTAAGTATCCGAGTCAGTTTTTATTTTTCTACTAATTTGGT
CGTTTATTTCGGCGTGTAGGACATGGCAACCGGGCCTGAATTTCGCGGGTATTCTGTTTCTATTCCAACT
TTTTCTTGATCCGCAGCCATTAACGACTTTTGAATAGATACGCTGACACGCCAAGCCTCGCTAGTCAAAA
GTGTACCAAACAACGCTTTACAGCAAGAACGGAATGCGCGTGACGCTCGCGGTGACGCCATTTCGCCTTT
TCAGAAATGGATAAATAGCCTTGCTTCCTATTATATCTTCCCAAATTACCAATACATTACACTAGCATCT
GAATTTCATAACCAATCTCGATACACCAAATCGCCATGGCTTCTATGATATCCTCTTCAGCTGTGACTAC
AGTCAGCCGTGCTTCTACGGTGCAATCGGCCGCGGTGGCTCCATTCGGCGGCCTCAAATCCATGACTGGA
TTCCCAGTTAAGAAGGTCAACACTGACATTACTTCCATTACAAGCAATGGTGGAAGAGTAAAGTGCATGG
TGACGGTGTTCGGCATTCTGAATCTCACCGAGGACTCCTTCTTCGATGAGAGCCGGCGGCTAGACCCCGC
CGGCGCTGTCACCGCGGCGATCGAAATGCTGCGAGTCGGATCAGACGTCGTGGATGTCGGACCGGCCGCC
AGCCATCCGGACGCGAGGCCTGTATCGCCGGCCGATGAGATCAGACGTATTGCGCCGCTCTTAGACGCCC
TGTCCGATCAGATGCACCGTGTTTCAATCGACAGCTTCCAACCGGAAACCCAGCGCTATGCGCTCAAGCG
CGGCGTGGGCTACCTGAACGATATCCAAGGATTTCCTGACCCTGCGCTCTATCCCGATATTGCTGAGGCG
GACTGCAGGCTGGTGGTTATGCACTCAGCGCAGCGGGATGGCATCGCCACCCGCACCGGTCACCTTCGAC
CCGAAGACGCGCTCGACGAGATTGTGCGGTTCTTCGAGGCGCGGGTTTCCGCCTTGCGACGGAGCGGGGT
CGCTGCCGACCGGCTCATCCTCGATCCGGGGATGGGATTTTTCTTGAGCCCCGCACCGGAAACATCGCTG
CACGTGCTGTCGAACCTTCAAAAGCTGAAGTCGGCGTTGGGGCTTCCGCTACTTGTCTCGGTGTCGCGGA
AATCCTTCTTGGGCGCCACCGTTGGCCTTCCTGTAAAGGATCTGGGTCCAGCGAGCCTTGCGGCGGAACT
TCACGCGATCGGCAATGGCGCTGACTACGTCCGCACCCACGCGCCTGGAGATCTGCGAAGCGCAATCACC
ATCTCGGAAACCCTCGCGAAATTTCGCAGTCGCGACGCCAGAGACAGAGGGTTAGATCATGCCTAGCTTG
GCTGCAGGTCGACCTGCAGGCATGCCCGCTGAAATCACCAGTCTCTCTCTACAAATCTATCTCTCTCTAT
AATAATGTGTGAGTAGTTCCCAGATAAGGGAATTAGGGTTCTTATAGGGTTTCGCTCATGTGTTGAGCAT
ATAAGAAACCCTTAGTATGTATTTGTATTTGTAAAATACTTCTATCAATAAAATTTCTAATTCCTAAAAC
CAAAATCCAGGGGTACCGTATTCTAGACCAAGCATGCACAGCTGGCGTTCTCAGCCAGATCCCCTTGACA
GGATATATTGGCGGGTAAACTAAGTCGCTGTATGTGTTTGTTTGAGATCTCATGTGAGCAAAAGGCCAGC
AAAAGGCCAGGAACCGTAAAAAGGCCGCGTTGCTGGCGTTTTTCCATAGGCTCCGCCCCCCTGACGAGCA
TCACAAAAATCGACGCTCAAGTCAGAGGTGGCGAAACCCGACAGGACTATAAAGATACCAGGCGTTTCCC
CCTGGAAGCTCCCTCGTGCGCTCTCCTGTTCCGACCCTGCCGCTTACCGGATACCTGTCCGCCTTTCTCC
CTTCGGGAAGCGTGGCGCTTTCTCATAGCTCACGCTGTAGGTATCTCAGTTCGGTGTAGGTCGTTCGCTC
CAAGCTGGGCTGTGTGCACGAACCCCCCGTTCAGCCCGACCGCTGCGCCTTATCCGGTAACTATCGTCTT
GAGTCCAACCCGGTAAGACACGACTTATCGCCACTGGCAGCAGCCACTGGTAACAGGATTAGCAGAGCGA
GGTATGTAGGCGGTGCTACAGAGTTCTTGAAGTGGTGGCCTAACTACGGCTACACTAGAAGAACAGTATT
TGGTATCTGCGCTCTGCTGAAGCCAGTTACCTTCGGAAGAAGAGTTGGTAGCTCTTGATCCGGCAAACAA
ACCACCGCTGGTAGCGGTGGTTTTTTTGTTTGCAAGCAGCAGATTACGCGCAGAAAAAAAGGATCTCAAG
AAGATCCTTTGATCTTTTCTACGGGGTCTGACGCTCAGTGGAACGAAAACTCACGTTAAGGGATTTTGGT
CATGAGATTATCAAAAAGGATCTTCACCTAGATCCTTTTAAATTAAAAATGAAGTTTTAAATCAATCTAA
AGTATATATGTGTAACATTGGTCTAGTGATTATTTGCCGACTACCTTGGTGATCTCGCCTTTCACGTAGT
GAACAAATTCTTCCAACTGATCTGCGCGCGAGGCCAAGCGATCTTCTTGTCCAAGATAAGCCTGCCTAGC
TTCAAGTATGACGGGCTGATACTGGGCCGGCAGGCGCTCCATTGCCCAGTCGGCAGCGACATCCTTCGGC
GCGATTTTGCCGGTTACTGCGCTGTACCAAATGCGGGACAACGTAAGCACTACATTTCGCTCATCGCCAG
CCCAGTCGGGCGGCGAGTTCCATAGCGTTAAGGTTTCATTTAGCGCCTCAAATAGATCCTGTTCAGGAAC
CGGATCAAAGAGTTCCTCCGCCGCTGGACCTACCAAGGCAACGCTATGTTCTCTTGCTTTTGTCAGCAAG
ATAGCCAGATCAATGTCGATCGTGGCTGGCTCGAAGATACCTGCAAGAATGTCATTGCGCTGCCATTCTC
CAAATTGCAGTTCGCGCTTAGCTGGATAACGCCACGGAATGATGTCGTCGTGCACAACAATGGTGACTTC
TACAGCGCGGAGAATCTCGCTCTCTCCAGGGGAAGCCGAAGTTTCCAAAAGGTCGTTGATCAAAGCTCGC
CGCGTTGTTTCATCAAGCCTTACGGTCACCGTAACCAGCAAATCAATATCACTGTGTGGCTTCAGGCCGC
CATCCACTGCGGAGCCGTACAAATGTACGGCCAGCAACGTCGGTTCGAGATGGCGCTCGATGACGCCAAC
TACCTCTGATAGTTGAGTCGATACTTCGGCGATCACCGCTTCCCTCATAACACCCCTTGTATTACTGTTT
ATGTAAGCAGACAGTTTTATTGTTCATGATGATATATTTTTATCTTGTGCAATGTAACATCAGAGATTTT
GAGACACAACGTGGCTTTGTTGAATAAATCGAACTTTTGCTGAGTTGAAGGATCAGATCACGCATCTTCC
CGACAACGCAGACCGTTCCGTGGCAAAGCAAAAGTTCAAAATCACCAACTGGTCCACCTACAACAAAGCT
CTCATCAACCGTGGCTCCCTCACTTTCTGGCTGGATGATGGGGCGATTCAGGCGATCCCCATCCAACAGC
CCGCCGTCGAGCGGGCT
